Addgene plasmid #180434: pU6-pegRNA-LRRK2-G2019S-3c
Purpose: Transiently expressing a pegRNA to introduce LRRK2-G2019S mutation in human cells
Depositing lab: Frank Soldner. Depositing organization: Albert Einstein College of Medicine. Publication: Highly efficient generation of isogenic pluripotent stem cell models using prime editing. Li H, Busquets O, Verma Y, Syed KM, Kutnowski N, Pangilinan GR, Gilbert LA, Bateup HS, Rio DC, Hockemeyer D, Soldner F. Elife. 2022 Sep 7;11:e79208. doi: 10.7554/eLife.79208. PubMed 36069759.
Backbone
  Vector backbone: pU6-pegRNA-GG-acceptor
  Backbone manufacturer: Addgene Plasmid #132777
  Backbone size w/o insert (bp): 3000
  Vector type: Mammalian Expression, CRISPR
Growth in bacteria
  Bacterial resistance: Ampicillin, 100 μg/mL
  Growth temperature: 37°C
  Growth strain: DH5alpha
  Copy number: High Copy
Gene/Insert
  Gene/Insert name: ncRNA targeting LRRK2-G2019S (alt name: PARK8; RIPK7; ROCO2; AURA17; DARDARIN)
  gRNA/shRNA sequence: PBS13-RTT12: GATTGCAAAGATTGCTGACTAgttttAGAGCTAGAAATAGCAAGTTAAAATAAGGCTAGTCCGTTATCAACTTGAAAAAGTGGCACCGAGTCGgtgcGCAATGCtGTAGTCAGCAATCTTTG
  Species: H. sapiens (human)
  Insert size (bp): 122
  Mutation: LRRK2-G2019S
  Entrez Gene: LRRK2 (a.k.a. AURA17, DARDARIN, PARK8, RIPK7, ROCO2)
  Promoter: U6
  Cloning method: Restriction Enzyme; 5′ cloning site BsaI (destroyed during cloning); 3′ cloning site BsaI (destroyed during cloning)
  Sequencing primers: 5′ ACTATCATATGCTTACCGTAAC
Terms and licenses: Academic/Nonprofit Terms; Industry Terms: Not Available to Industry
How to cite: pU6-pegRNA-LRRK2-G2019S-3c was a gift from Frank Soldner (Addgene plasmid # 180434 ; http://n2t.net/addgene:180434 ; RRID:Addgene_180434)
