[The description below was written by a language model from this plasmid's Addgene catalogue record and pLannotate feature annotations shown in this document.]
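Description:
pU6-pegRNA-LRRK2-G2019S-3c is a small, high-copy mammalian CRISPR expression plasmid built on the pU6-pegRNA-GG-acceptor backbone and designed to transiently express a prime editing guide RNA (pegRNA) in human cells. It is propagated in E. coli through a ColE1/pUC-type origin of replication and selected with ampicillin via a β-lactamase gene driven by its native bla promoter. There is no mammalian selection marker or reporter among the annotated features, consistent with its intended use by transient transfection. The sequenced record is 2,305 nt, somewhat smaller than the roughly 3 kb listed for the empty acceptor backbone. A short attB1 fragment is also annotated and appears to be a vestigial backbone remnant with no stated function.

The payload is a 122 bp pegRNA cassette cloned by Golden Gate-style assembly into BsaI sites, which were destroyed in the process. It sits downstream of the human U6 promoter, an RNA polymerase III promoter suited to producing small, uncapped RNAs. The transcript consists of a spacer targeting the human LRRK2 locus and the Streptococcus pyogenes Cas9 guide RNA scaffold. These are followed by a 3′ extension containing a 12-nucleotide reverse transcriptase template and a 13-nucleotide primer binding site. When co-delivered with a separately supplied prime editor (a Cas9 nickase fused to a reverse transcriptase), the pegRNA directs nicking at the target, and the extension primes and templates synthesis of the edited strand, installing the G2019S substitution in LRRK2 (also known as PARK8 or dardarin). The associated work used such constructs to generate isogenic human pluripotent stem cell models by prime editing.
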