Features (pLannotate 1.2.2; 6 found; start..end, strand, type, name):
     32..272     +  promoter       U6 promoter: RNA polymerase III promoter for human U6 snRNA
    302..377     +  misc_RNA       gRNA scaffold: guide RNA scaffold for the Streptococcus pyogenes CRISPR/Cas9 system
    506..1094    -  rep_origin     ori: high-copy-number ColE1/pMB1/pBR322/pUC origin of replication
   1265..2125    -  CDS            AmpR: β-lactamase; bla; confers resistance to ampicillin, carbenicillin, and related antibiotics
   2126..2230    -  promoter       AmpR promoter: bla
   2268..2285    +  protein_bind   attB1 (fragment): mutant version of attB; recombination site for the Gateway® BP reaction BP Clonase™
>Addgene plasmid #180434 | pU6-pegRNA-LRRK2-G2019S-3c | addgene full sequence | sequence record 355852 | Addgene NGS Result
GACTGGATCCGGTACCAAGGTCGGGCAGGAAGAGGGCCTATTTCCCATGATTCCTTCATATTTGCATATA
CGATACAAGGCTGTTAGAGAGATAATTAGAATTAATTTGACTGTAAACACAAAGATATTAGTACAAAATA
CGTGACGTAGAAAGTAATAATTTCTTGGGTAGTTTGCAGTTTTAAAATTATGTTTTAAAATGGACTATCA
TATGCTTACCGTAACTTGAAAGTATTTCGATTTCTTGGCTTTATATATCTTGTGGAAAGGACGAAACACC
GATTGCAAAGATTGCTGACTAGTTTTAGAGCTAGAAATAGCAAGTTAAAATAAGGCTAGTCCGTTATCAA
CTTGAAAAAGTGGCACCGAGTCGGTGCGCAATGCTGTAGTCAGCAATCTTTGTTTTTTTAAGCTTGGGCC
GCTCGAGGTACCTCTCTACATATGACATGTGAGCAAAAGGCCAGCAAAAGGCCAGGAACCGTAAAAAGGC
CGCGTTGCTGGCGTTTTTCCATAGGCTCCGCCCCCCTGACGAGCATCACAAAAATCGACGCTCAAGTCAG
AGGTGGCGAAACCCGACAGGACTATAAAGATACCAGGCGTTTCCCCCTGGAAGCTCCCTCGTGCGCTCTC
CTGTTCCGACCCTGCCGCTTACCGGATACCTGTCCGCCTTTCTCCCTTCGGGAAGCGTGGCGCTTTCTCA
TAGCTCACGCTGTAGGTATCTCAGTTCGGTGTAGGTCGTTCGCTCCAAGCTGGGCTGTGTGCACGAACCC
CCCGTTCAGCCCGACCGCTGCGCCTTATCCGGTAACTATCGTCTTGAGTCCAACCCGGTAAGACACGACT
TATCGCCACTGGCAGCAGCCACTGGTAACAGGATTAGCAGAGCGAGGTATGTAGGCGGTGCTACAGAGTT
CTTGAAGTGGTGGCCTAACTACGGCTACACTAGAAGAACAGTATTTGGTATCTGCGCTCTGCTGAAGCCA
GTTACCTTCGGAAAAAGAGTTGGTAGCTCTTGATCCGGCAAACAAACCACCGCTGGTAGCGGTGGTTTTT
TTGTTTGCAAGCAGCAGATTACGCGCAGAAAAAAAGGATCTCAAGAAGATCCTTTGATCTTTTCTACGGG
GTCTGACGCTCAGTGGAACGAAAACTCACGTTAAGGGATTTTGGTCATGAGATTATCAAAAAGGATCTTC
ACCTAGATCCTTTTAAATTAAAAATGAAGTTTTAAATCAATCTAAAGTATATATGAGTAAACTTGGTCTG
ACAGTTACCAATGCTTAATCAGTGAGGCACCTATCTCAGCGATCTGTCTATTTCGTTCATCCATAGTTGC
CTGACTCCCCGTCGTGTAGATAACTACGATACGGGAGGGCTTACCATCTGGCCCCAGTGCTGCAATGATA
CCGCGAGATCCACGCTCACCGGCTCCAGATTTATCAGCAATAAACCAGCCAGCCGGAAGGGCCGAGCGCA
GAAGTGGTCCTGCAACTTTATCCGCCTCCATCCAGTCTATTAATTGTTGCCGGGAAGCTAGAGTAAGTAG
TTCGCCAGTTAATAGTTTGCGCAACGTTGTTGCCATTGCTACAGGCATCGTGGTGTCACGCTCGTCGTTT
GGTATGGCTTCATTCAGCTCCGGTTCCCAACGATCAAGGCGAGTTACATGATCCCCCATGTTGTGCAAAA
AAGCGGTTAGCTCCTTCGGTCCTCCGATCGTTGTCAGAAGTAAGTTGGCCGCAGTGTTATCACTCATGGT
TATGGCAGCACTGCATAATTCTCTTACTGTCATGCCATCCGTAAGATGCTTTTCTGTGACTGGTGAGTAC
TCAACCAAGTCATTCTGAGAATAGTGTATGCGGCGACCGAGTTGCTCTTGCCCGGCGTCAATACGGGATA
ATACCGCGCCACATAGCAGAACTTTAAAAGTGCTCATCATTGGAAAACGTTCTTCGGGGCGAAAACTCTC
AAGGATCTTACCGCTGTTGAGATCCAGTTCGATGTAACCCACTCGTGCACCCAACTGATCTTCAGCATCT
TTTACTTTCACCAGCGTTTCTGGGTGAGCAAAAACAGGAAGGCAAAATGCCGCAAAAAAGGGAATAAGGG
CGACACGGAAATGTTGAATACTCATACTCTTCCTTTTTCAATATTATTGAAGCATTTATCAGGGTTATTG
TCTCATGAGCGGATACATATTTGAATGTATTTAGAAAAATAAACAAATAGGGGTTCCGCGCACATTTCCC
CGAAAAGTGCCACCTGACGTCGCTAGCTGTACAAAAAAGCAGGCTTTAAAGGAACCAATTCAGTC
